Addgene plasmid #42329: pRK5-HA-mp1
Depositing lab: David Sabatini. Depositing organization: Whitehead Institute for Biomedical Research. Publication: Ragulator Is a GEF for the Rag GTPases that Signal Amino Acid Levels to mTORC1. Bar-Peled L, Schweitzer LD, Zoncu R, Sabatini DM. Cell. 2012 Sep 14;150(6):1196-208. doi: 10.1016/j.cell.2012.07.032. PubMed 22980980.
Backbone
  Vector backbone: pRK5
  Backbone manufacturer: BD PharMingen
  Backbone size w/o insert (bp): 4661
  Vector type: Mammalian Expression
Growth in bacteria
  Bacterial resistance: Ampicillin, 100 μg/mL
  Growth temperature: 37°C
  Growth strain: DH5alpha
  Copy number: Unknown
Gene/Insert
  Gene/Insert name: mp1 (alt names: LAMTOR3; late endosomal/lysosomal adaptor, MAPK and MTOR activator 3)
  Species: H. sapiens (human)
  GenBank ID: NM_021970.3 NP_068805.1
  Entrez Gene: LAMTOR3 (a.k.a. MAP2K1IP1, MAPBP, MAPKSP1, MP1, PRO0633, Ragulator3)
  Promoter: CMV, SP6
  Tag / fusion protein: HA (N terminal on insert)
  Cloning method: Restriction Enzyme; 5′ cloning site EcoRI (not destroyed); 3′ cloning site NotI (destroyed during cloning)
  Sequencing primers: 5′ Sp6; 3′ SV40pA-R
Terms and licenses: Academic/Nonprofit Terms; Industry Terms: Not Available to Industry
How to cite: pRK5-HA-mp1 was a gift from David Sabatini (Addgene plasmid # 42329 ; http://n2t.net/addgene:42329 ; RRID:Addgene_42329)
