[The description below was written by a language model from this plasmid's Addgene catalogue record and pLannotate feature annotations shown in this document.]
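Description:
pRK5-HA-mp1 is a mammalian expression plasmid built on the pRK5 backbone that encodes human MP1, now called LAMTOR3 (late endosomal/lysosomal adaptor, MAPK and MTOR activator 3), with an N-terminal HA epitope tag. The sequenced plasmid is about 5.1 kb. It is propagated in E. coli from a high-copy ColE1/pUC-type origin with ampicillin selection through β-lactamase (AmpR). It also has an M13 phage origin, which allows single-stranded DNA production. No mammalian selection marker is annotated, so the plasmid is suited to transient transfection.

Expression is driven by the human cytomegalovirus immediate early enhancer and promoter, followed by a fragment of CMV intron A. An SP6 promoter just upstream of the insert can be used for in vitro transcription and serves as a sequencing primer site. The LAMTOR3 coding sequence was cloned between EcoRI and NotI sites, the latter destroyed during cloning, and is followed by an SV40 polyadenylation signal. The feature table does not annotate the HA tag separately; according to the catalogue entry it sits at the N-terminus of the insert. The table also flags a short match to a mouse IgH signal sequence between the SP6 promoter and the insert, which is only a fragment, and its significance is not stated. An SV40 enhancer/early promoter region lies downstream, and the remaining hits (lacZα, lacI, rop and bom fragments, lac promoter/operator) are backbone remnants.

LAMTOR3 is a subunit of the Ragulator complex, which acts on the Rag GTPases and helps recruit mTORC1 to lysosomes in response to amino acids. The HA tag permits detection and immunoprecipitation of the expressed protein in studies of that pathway.
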