Features (pLannotate 1.2.2; 20 found; start..end, strand, type, name):
     14..393     +  enhancer       CMV enhancer: human cytomegalovirus immediate early enhancer
    394..597     +  promoter       CMV promoter: human cytomegalovirus (CMV) immediate early promoter
    733..776     +  intron         CMV intron (fragment): modified intron A from human cytomegalovirus
    828..846     +  promoter       SP6 promoter: promoter for bacteriophage SP6 RNA polymerase
    850..887     +  CDS            IgH signal sequence (fragment): signal sequence from the mouse immunoglobulin heavy chain variable region
   1032..1403    +  CDS            LAMTOR3: LTOR3_HUMAN - Also known as MAP2K1IP1, MAPKSP1. Experimental evidence at protein level: Swiss-Prot protein existence level 1. As part of the Ragulator complex it is involved in amino acid sensing and activation of mTORC1, a signaling complex promoting cell growth in response to growth factors, energy levels, and amino acids. Activated by amino acids through a mechanism involving the lysosomal V- ATPase, the Ragulator functions as a guanine nucleotide exchange factor activating the small GTPases Rag. Activated Ragulator and Rag GTPases function as a scaffold recruiting mTORC1 to lysosomes where
   1453..1587    +  polyA_signal   SV40 poly(A) signal: SV40 polyadenylation signal
   1656..2013    +  promoter       SV40 promoter: SV40 enhancer and early promoter
   2032..2186    +  CDS            lacZα (fragment): LacZα fragment of β-galactosidase; lacZ fragment
   2192..2243    -  misc_feature   bom (fragment): basis of mobility region from pBR322
   2262..2642    +  rep_origin     M13 ori (sequence partly withheld): M13 bacteriophage origin of replication; arrow indicates direction of (+) strand synthesis
   2718..2767    -  misc_feature   bom (fragment): basis of mobility region from pBR322
   2869..2904    -  CDS            rop (fragment): Rop protein, which maintains plasmids at low copy number; rop
   2999..3103    +  promoter       AmpR promoter: bla
   3104..3964    +  CDS            AmpR: β-lactamase; bla; confers resistance to ampicillin, carbenicillin, and related antibiotics
   4135..4723    +  rep_origin     ori: high-copy-number ColE1/pMB1/pBR322/pUC origin of replication
   4906..4998    +  CDS            lacI (fragment): lac repressor; lacI; The lac repressor binds to the lac operator to inhibit transcription in E. coli. This inhibition can be relieved by adding lactose or isopropyl-β-D-thiogalactopyranoside (IPTG).
   5011..5032    +  protein_bind   CAP binding site: CAP binding activates transcription in the presence of cAMP. E. coli catabolite activator protein
   5047..5077    +  promoter       lac promoter: promoter for the E. coli lac operon
   5085..5101    +  protein_bind   lac operator: The lac repressor binds to the lac operator to inhibit transcription in E. coli. This inhibition can be relieved by adding lactose or isopropyl-β-D-thiogalactopyranoside (IPTG). lac repressor encoded by lacI
>Addgene plasmid #42329 | pRK5-HA-mp1 | addgene full sequence | sequence record 405020 | Addgene NGS Result
TTCGAGCTCGCCCGACATTGATTATTGACTAGTTATTAATAGTAATCAATTACGGGGTCATTAGTTCATA
GCCCATATATGGAGTTCCGCGTTACATAACTTACGGTAAATGGCCCGCCTGGCTGACCGCCCAACGACCC
CCGCCCATTGACGTCAATAATGACGTATGTTCCCATAGTAACGCCAATAGGGACTTTCCATTGACGTCAA
TGGGTGGAGTATTTACGGTAAACTGCCCACTTGGCAGTACATCAAGTGTATCATATGCCAAGTACGCCCC
CTATTGACGTCAATGACGGTAAATGGCCCGCCTGGCATTATGCCCAGTACATGACCTTATGGGACTTTCC
TACTTGGCAGTACATCTACGTATTAGTCATCGCTATTACCATGGTGATGCGGTTTTGGCAGTACATCAAT
GGGCGTGGATAGCGGTTTGACTCACGGGGATTTCCAAGTCTCCACCCCATTGACGTCAATGGGAGTTTGT
TTTGGCACCAAAATCAACGGGACTTTCCAAAATGTCGTAACAACTCCGCCCCATTGACGCAAATGGGCGG
TAGGCGTGTACGGTGGGAGGTCTATATAAGCAGAGCTCGTTTAGTGAACCGTCAGATCGCCTGGAGACGC
CATCCACGCTGTTTTGACCTCCATAGAAGACACCGGGACCGATCCAGCCTCCGCGGCCGGGAACGGTGCA
TTGGAACGCGGATTCCCCGTGCCAAGAGTGACGTAAGTACCGCCTATAGAGTCTATAGGCCCACCCCCTT
GGCTTCGTTAGAACGCGGCTACAATTAATACATAACCTTATGTATCATACACATACGATTTAGGTGACAC
TATAGAATAACATCCACTTTGCCTTTCTCTCCACAGGTGTCCACTCCCAGGTCCAACTGCACCTCGGTTC
TATCGATTGAATTCCCGAACCGACAGTCGGTCTCTTCACCAAGGCCATTCGCGCCACCATGGGCTACCCC
TATGATGTGCCTGACTACGCAGATCTCAATGGTGGTGGTGGTGGGTCGACGATGGCGGATGACCTAAAGC
GATTCTTGTATAAAAAGTTACCAAGTGTTGAAGGGCTCCATGCCATTGTTGTGTCAGATAGAGATGGAGT
ACCTGTTATTAAAGTGGCAAATGACAATGCTCCAGAGCATGCTTTGCGACCTGGTTTCTTATCCACTTTT
GCCCTTGCAACAGACCAAGGAAGCAAACTTGGACTTTCCAAAAATAAAAGTATCATCTGTTACTATAACA
CCTACCAGGTGGTTCAATTTAATCGTTTACCTTTGGTGGTGAGTTTCATAGCCAGCAGCAGTGCCAATAC
AGGACTAATTGTCAGCCTAGAAAAGGAACTTGCTCCATTGTTTGAAGAACTGAGACAAGTTGTGGAAGTT
TCTTAAGCGGCCGCTAAGTAAGTAAGGATCCCCAGCTTGGCCGCCATGGCCCAACTTGTTTATTGCAGCT
TATAATGGTTACAAATAAAGCAATAGCATCACAAATTTCACAAATAAAGCATTTTTTTCACTGCATTCTA
GTTGTGGTTTGTCCAAACTCATCAATGTATCTTATCATGTCTGGATCGGGAATTAATTCGGCGCAGCACC
ATGGCCTGAAATAACCTCTGAAAGAGGAACTTGGTTAGGTACCTTCTGAGGCGGAAAGAACCAGCTGTGG
AATGTGTGTCAGTTAGGGTGTGGAAAGTCCCCAGGCTCCCCAGCAGGCAGAAGTATGCAAAGCATGCATC
TCAATTAGTCAGCAACCAGGTGTGGAAAGTCCCCAGGCTCCCCAGCAGGCAGAAGTATGCAAAGCATGCA
TCTCAATTAGTCAGCAACCATAGTCCCGCCCCTAACTCCGCCCATCCCGCCCCTAACTCCGCCCAGTTCC
GCCCATTCTCCGCCCCATGGCTGACTAATTTTTTTTATTTATGCAGAGGCCGAGGCCGCCTCGGCCTCTG
AGCTATTCCAGAAGTAGTGAGGAGGCTTTTTTGGAGGCCTAGGCTTTTGCAAAAAGCTGTTAACAGCTTG
GCACTGGCCGTCGTTTTACAACGTCGTGACTGGGAAAACCCTGGCGTTACCCAACTTAATCGCCTTGCAG
CACATCCCCCTTTCGCCAGCTGGCGTAATAGCGAAGAGGCCCGCACCGATCGCCCTTCCCAACAGTTGCG
CAGCCTGAATGGCGAATGGCGCCTGATGCGGTATTTTCTCCTTACGCATCTGTGCGGTATTTCACACCGC
ATA
[142 nt withheld, positions 2244-2385]
C
[141 nt withheld, positions 2387-2527]
CCTTTGACGTTGGAGTCCACGTTCTTT
[37 nt withheld, positions 2555-2591]
ACCCTATCTCGGGCTATTCTTTTGATTTATAAGGGATTTTGCCGATTTCGGCCTATTGGTTAAAAAATGA
GCTGATTTAACAAAAATTTAACGCGAATTTTAACAAAATATTAACGTTTACAATTTTATGGTGCACTCTC
AGTACAATCTGCTCTGATGCCGCATAGTTAAGCCAGCCCCGACACCCGCCAACACCCGCTGACGCGCCCT
GACGGGCTTGTCTGCTCCCGGCATCCGCTTACAGACAAGCTGTGACCGTCTCCGGGAGCTGCATGTGTCA
GAGGTTTTCACCGTCATCACCGAAACGCGCGAGACGAAAGGGCCTCGTGATACGCCTATTTTTATAGGTT
AATGTCATGATAATAATGGTTTCTTAGACGTCAGGTGGCACTTTTCGGGGAAATGTGCGCGGAACCCCTA
TTTGTTTATTTTTCTAAATACATTCAAATATGTATCCGCTCATGAGACAATAACCCTGATAAATGCTTCA
ATAATATTGAAAAAGGAAGAGTATGAGTATTCAACATTTCCGTGTCGCCCTTATTCCCTTTTTTGCGGCA
TTTTGCCTTCCTGTTTTTGCTCACCCAGAAACGCTGGTGAAAGTAAAAGATGCTGAAGATCAGTTGGGTG
CACGAGTGGGTTACATCGAACTGGATCTCAACAGCGGTAAGATCCTTGAGAGTTTTCGCCCCGAAGAACG
TTTTCCAATGATGAGCACTTTTAAAGTTCTGCTATGTGGCGCGGTATTATCCCGTATTGACGCCGGGCAA
GAGCAACTCGGTCGCCGCATACACTATTCTCAGAATGACTTGGTTGAGTACTCACCAGTCACAGAAAAGC
ATCTTACGGATGGCATGACAGTAAGAGAATTATGCAGTGCTGCCATAACCATGAGTGATAACACTGCGGC
CAACTTACTTCTGACAACGATCGGAGGACCGAAGGAGCTAACCGCTTTTTTGCACAACATGGGGGATCAT
GTAACTCGCCTTGATCGTTGGGAACCGGAGCTGAATGAAGCCATACCAAACGACGAGCGTGACACCACGA
TGCCTGTAGCAATGGCAACAACGTTGCGCAAACTATTAACTGGCGAACTACTTACTCTAGCTTCCCGGCA
ACAATTAATAGACTGGATGGAGGCGGATAAAGTTGCAGGACCACTTCTGCGCTCGGCCCTTCCGGCTGGC
TGGTTTATTGCTGATAAATCTGGAGCCGGTGAGCGTGGGTCTCGCGGTATCATTGCAGCACTGGGGCCAG
ATGGTAAGCCCTCCCGTATCGTAGTTATCTACACGACGGGGAGTCAGGCAACTATGGATGAACGAAATAG
ACAGATCGCTGAGATAGGTGCCTCACTGATTAAGCATTGGTAACTGTCAGACCAAGTTTACTCATATATA
CTTTAGATTGATTTAAAACTTCATTTTTAATTTAAAAGGATCTAGGTGAAGATCCTTTTTGATAATCTCA
TGACCAAAATCCCTTAACGTGAGTTTTCGTTCCACTGAGCGTCAGACCCCGTAGAAAAGATCAAAGGATC
TTCTTGAGATCCTTTTTTTCTGCGCGTAATCTGCTGCTTGCAAACAAAAAAACCACCGCTACCAGCGGTG
GTTTGTTTGCCGGATCAAGAGCTACCAACTCTTTTTCCGAAGGTAACTGGCTTCAGCAGAGCGCAGATAC
CAAATACTGTTCTTCTAGTGTAGCCGTAGTTAGGCCACCACTTCAAGAACTCTGTAGCACCGCCTACATA
CCTCGCTCTGCTAATCCTGTTACCAGTGGCTGCTGCCAGTGGCGATAAGTCGTGTCTTACCGGGTTGGAC
TCAAGACGATAGTTACCGGATAAGGCGCAGCGGTCGGGCTGAACGGGGGGTTCGTGCACACAGCCCAGCT
TGGAGCGAACGACCTACACCGAACTGAGATACCTACAGCGTGAGCTATGAGAAAGCGCCACGCTTCCCGA
AGGGAGAAAGGCGGACAGGTATCCGGTAAGCGGCAGGGTCGGAACAGGAGAGCGCACGAGGGAGCTTCCA
GGGGGAAACGCCTGGTATCTTTATAGTCCTGTCGGGTTTCGCCACCTCTGACTTGAGCGTCGATTTTTGT
GATGCTCGTCAGGGGGGCGGAGCCTATGGAAAAACGCCAGCAACGCGGCCTTTTTACGGTTCCTGGCCTT
TTGCTGGCCTTTTGCTCACATGTTCTTTCCTGCGTTATCCCCTGATTCTGTGGATAACCGTATTACCGCC
TTTGAGTGAGCTGATACCGCTCGCCGCAGCCGAACGACCGAGCGCAGCGAGTCAGTGAGCGAGGAAGCGG
AAGAGCGCCCAATACGCAAACCGCCTCTCCCCGCGCGTTGGCCGATTCATTAATGCAGCTGGCACGACAG
GTTTCCCGACTGGAAAGCGGGCAGTGAGCGCAACGCAATTAATGTGAGTTAGCTCACTCATTAGGCACCC
CAGGCTTTACACTTTATGCTTCCGGCTCGTATGTTGTGTGGAATTGTGAGCGGATAACAATTTCACACAG
GAAACAGCTATGACATGATTACGAATTAA
