>Addgene plasmid #42329 | pRK5-HA-mp1 | addgene partial sequence | sequence record 58001 | SV40pA-R 5'-GAAATTTGTGATGCTATTGC-3'
TTATAAGCTGCAATAAACAAGTTGGGCCATGGCGGCCAAGCTGGGGATCCTTACTTACTTAGCGGCCGCT
TAAGAAACTTCCACAACTTGTCTCAGTTCTTCAAACAATGGAGCAAGTTCCTTTTCTAGGCTGACAATTA
GTCCTGTATTGGCACTGCTGCTGGCTATGAAACTCACCACCAAAGGTAAACGATTAAATTGAACCACCTG
GTAGGTGTTATAGTAACAGATGATACTTTTATTTTTGGAAAGTCCAAGTTTGCTTCCTTGGTCTGTTGCA
AGGGCAAAAGTGGATAAGAAACCAGGTCGCAAAGCATGCTCTGGAGCATTGTCATTTGCCACTTTAATAA
CAGGTACTCCATCTCTATCTGACACAACAATGGCATGGAGCCCTTCAACACTTGGTAACTTTTTATACAA
GAATCGCTTTAGGTCATCCGCCATCGTCGACCCACCACCACCACCATTGAGATCTGCGTAGTCAGGCACA
TCATAGGGGTAGCCCATGGTGGCGCGAATGGCCTTGGTGAAGAGACCGACTGTCGGTTCGGGAATTCAAT
CGATAGAACCGAGGTGCAGTTGGACCTGGGAGTGGACACCTGTGGAGAGAAAGGCAAAGTGGATGTTATT
CTATAGTGTCACCTAAATCGTATGTGTATGATACATAAGGTTATGTATTAATTGTAGCCGCGTTCTAACG
AAGCCAAGGGGGTGGGCCTATAGACTCTATAGGCGGTACTTACGTCACTCTTGGCACGGGGAATCCGCGT
TCCAATGCACCGTTCCCGGCCGCGGAGGCTGGATCGGTCCCGGTGTCTTCTATGGAGGTCAAAACAGCGT
GGATGGCGTCTCCAGGCGATCTGACGGTTCACTAAACGAGCTCTGCTTATATAGACCTCCCACCGTACAC
GCCTACCGCCCATTTGCGTCAATGGGGCGGAGTTGTTACGACATTTTGGAAAGTCCCGTTGATTTTGGTG
CCAAAACAAC
